>Addgene plasmid #98371 | RBM10_pLX307 | addgene full sequence | sequence record 190427 | Addgene NGS Result
GGCTCGAGGCCTGCAGGTGCAAAGATGGATAAAGTTTTAAACAGAGAGGAATCTTTGCAGCTAATGGACC
TTCTAGGTCTTGAAAGGAGTGGGAATTGGCTCCGGTGCCCGTCAGTGGGCAGAGCGCACATCGCCCACAG
TCCCCGAGAAGTTGGGGGGAGGGGTCGGCAATTGAACCGGTGCCTAGAGAAGGTGGCGCGGGGTAAACTG
GGAAAGTGATGTCGTGTACTGGCTCCGCCTTTTTCCCGAGGGTGGGGGAGAACCGTATATAAGTGCAGTA
GTCGCCGTGAACGTTCTTTTTCGCAACGGGTTTGCCGCCAGAACACAGGTAAGTGCCGTGTGTGGTTCCC
GCGGGCCTGGCCTCTTTACGGGTTATGGCCCTTGCGTGCCTTGAATTACTTCCACCTGGCTGCAGTACGT
GATTCTTGATCCCGAGCTTCGGGTTGGAAGTGGGTGGGAGAGTTCGAGGCCTTGCGCTTAAGGAGCCCCT
TCGCCTCGTGCTTGAGTTGAGGCCTGGCCTGGGCGCTGGGGCCGCCGCGTGCGAATCTGGTGGCACCTTC
GCGCCTGTCTCGCTGCTTTCGATAAGTCTCTAGCCATTTAAAATTTTTGATGACCTGCTGCGACGCTTTT
TTTCTGGCAAGATAGTCTTGTAAATGCGGGCCAAGATCTGCACACTGGTATTTCGGTTTTTGGGGCCGCG
GGCGGCGACGGGGCCCGTGCGTCCCAGCGCACATGTTCGGCGAGGCGGGGCCTGCGAGCGCGGCCACCGA
GAATCGGACGGGGGTAGTCTCAAGCTGGCCGGCCTGCTCTGGTGCCTGGCCTCGCGCCGCCGTGTATCGC
CCCGCCCTGGGCGGCAAGGCTGGCCCGGTCGGCACCAGTTGCGTGAGCGGAAAGATGGCCGCTTCCCGGC
CCTGCTGCAGGGAGCTCAAAATGGAGGACGCGGCGCTCGGGAGAGCGGGCGGGTGAGTCACCCACACAAA
GGAAAAGGGCCTTTCCGTCCTCAGCCGTCGCTTCATGTGACTCCACGGAGTACCGGGCGCCGTCCAGGCA
CCTCGATTAGTTCTCGAGCTTTTGGAGTACGTCGTCTTTAGGTTGGGGGGAGGGGTTTTATGCGATGGAG
TTTCCCCACACTGAGTGGGTGGAGACTGAAGTTAGGCCAGCTTGGCACTTGATGTAATTCTCCTTGGAAT
TTGCCCTTTTTGAGTTTGGATCTTGGTTCATTCTCAAGCCTCAGACAGTGGTTCAAAGTTTTTTTCTTCC
ATTTCAGGTGTCGTGAGGCTAGCATCGATTGATCAACAAGTTTGTACAAAAAAGTTGGCATGGAGTATGA
AAGACGTGGTGGTCGTGGTGACAGGACTGGCCGCTATGGAGCCACTGACCGCTCGCAGGATGATGGTGGG
GAGAACCGCAGCCGAGACCACGACTACCGGGACATGGACTACCGTTCATATCCTCGCGAGTATGGCAGCC
AGGAGGGCAAGCATGACTATGACGACTCATCTGAGGAGCAGAGTGCGGAGATCCGTGGCCAGCTGCAGTC
GCACGGCGTGCAAGCACGGGAGGTTCGGCTGATGCGGAACAAATCTTCAGGTCAGAGCCGGGGCTTCGCC
TTCGTCGAGTTTAGTCACTTGCAGGACGCTACACGATGGATGGAAGCCAATCAGCACTCCCTCAACATCC
TGGGCCAGAAGGTGTCGATGCACTACAGTGACCCCAAGCCCAAGATCAATGAGGACTGGCTGTGCAATAA
GTGTGGCGTCCAGAACTTCAAACGCCGAGAGAAGTGCTTCAAATGTGGCGTGCCCAAGTCAGAGGCAGAG
CAGAAGCTGCCCCTCGGCACGAGGCTGGATCAGCAGACACTGCCACTGGGTGGCCGGGAGCTGAGCCAGG
GCCTGCTTCCCCTGCCGCAGCCCTACCAGGCCCAGGGAGTCCTGGCCTCCCAAGCCCTGTCACAGGGCTC
GGAGCCAAGCTCAGAGAACGCCAATGACACCATCATTTTGCGCAACCTGAACCCACACAGCACCATGGAT
TCCATCCTGGGGGCCCTGGCACCCTACGCGGTGCTGTCCTCCTCCAACGTGCGCGTCATAAAGGACAAGC
AGACCCAACTGAACCGCGGCTTTGCCTTCATCCAGCTCTCCACCATCGAGGCAGCCCAGCTGCTGCAGAT
CCTGCAGGCCCTGCACCCACCACTCACTATCGACGGCAAGACCATCAATGTTGAGTTTGCCAAGGGTTCT
AAGAGGGACATGGCCTCCAATGAAGGCAGTCGCATCAGTGCTGCCTCTGTGGCCAGCACTGCCATTGCTG
CGGCCCAGTGGGCCATCTCACAGGCCTCCCAAGGTGGGGAGGGTACCTGGGCCACCTCCGAGGAGCCGCC
GGTCGACTACAGCTACTACCAACAGGATGAGGGCTATGGCAACAGCCAGGGCACAGAGTCTTCCCTCTAT
GCCCATGGCTACCTCAAGGGCACCAAGGGCCCTGGCATCACTGGAACCAAAGGGGATCCCACTGGAGCAG
GTCCCGAGGCCTCCCTAGAGCCTGGGGCCGACTCTGTGTCGATGCAGGCTTTCTCTCGCGCCCAGCCTGG
TGCTGCTCCTGGCATCTACCAACAATCAGCCGAGGCGAGCAGTAGCCAGGGCACTGCTGCCAACAGCCAG
TCGTATACCATCATGTCACCCGCTGTGCTCAAATCTGAGCTCCAGAGCCCTACCCATCCTAGTTCTGCTC
TCCCACCGGCTACCAGCCCCACTGCCCAGGAATCCTACAGCCAGTACCCTGTTCCCGACGTCTCTACCTA
CCAGTACGATGAGACCTCCGGCTACTACTATGACCCCCAGACCGGCCTCTACTATGACCCCAACTCCCAG
TATTACTACAATGCTCAGAGCCAGCAGTACCTGTACTGGGATGGGGAGAGGCGGACCTATGTTCCCGCCC
TGGAGCAGTCGGCCGACGGACATAAGGAGACAGGGGCACCCTCGAAGGAGGGCAAAGAGAAGAAGGAGAA
GCACAAGACCAAGACAGCTCAACAGATTGCCAAGGACATGGAACGCTGGGCCCGCAGTCTCAACAAACAA
AAAGAAAACTTCAAAAATAGCTTCCAGCCTATCAGCTCCCTGCGAGATGACGAGAGGCGGGAGTCAGCCA
CTGCAGATGCTGGCTATGCCATCCTCGAGAAGAAGGGAGCACTAGCCGAGAGACAGCACACCAGCATGGA
TCTCCCGAAATTGGCCAGTGACGACCGCCCAAGCCCTCCGCGAGGACTGGTGGCAGCCTACAGCGGGGAG
AGTGACAGTGAGGAGGAGCAGGAGCGTGGGGGCCCTGAGCGGGAGGAGAAGCTCACCGACTGGCAGAAGC
TGGCCTGTCTGCTCTGCCGACGCCAGTTCCCCAGCAAAGAGGCGCTCATCCGGCACCAGCAGCTCTCAGG
GCTCCACAAGCAAAACCTTGAGATTCACCGGCGAGCCCACTTGTCAGAAAACGAGCTAGAAGCACTAGAG
AAGAATGACATGGAGCAAATGAAGTACCGGGACCGTGCAGCTGAACGCAGAGAAAAGTATGGCATCCCCG
AGCCGCCAGAGCCCAAGAGGAGGAAGTACGGCGGCATATCCACAGCCTCTGTAGACTTCGAGCAGCCTAC
TCGGGACGGGCTGGGCAGTGACAACATTGGCAGTCGGATGCTGCAGGCCATGGGCTGGAAAGAGGGCAGC
GGCCTGGGCCGCAAGAAGCAGGGCATTGTAACGCCTATCGAGGCCCAAACACGGGTGCGGGGCTCCGGCC
TGGGTGCACGGGGCAGCTCCTACGGGGTCACCTCAACCGAGTCCTACAAGGAGACACTGCACAAGACAAT
GGTGACCCGCTTCAACGAGGCCCAGAGACCCCCAACTTTCTTGTACAAAGTGGTTGATATCGGTAAGCCT
ATCCCTAACCCTCTCCTCGGTCTCGATTCTACGTAGTAATGAACTAGTCCGTAACTTGAAAGTATTTCGA
TTTCTTGGCTTTATATATCTTGTGGAAAGGACGATACTAAAACCCTTCCTCGGAACCGACGCGTTAAGTC
GACAATCAACCTCTGGATTACAAAATTTGTGAAAGATTGACTGGTATTCTTAACTATGTTGCTCCTTTTA
CGCTATGTGGATACGCTGCTTTAATGCCTTTGTATCATGCTATTGCTTCCCGTATGGCTTTCATTTTCTC
CTCCTTGTATAAATCCTGGTTGCTGTCTCTTTATGAGGAGTTGTGGCCCGTTGTCAGGCAACGTGGCGTG
GTGTGCACTGTGTTTGCTGACGCAACCCCCACTGGTTGGGGCATTGCCACCACCTGTCAGCTCCTTTCCG
GGACTTTCGCTTTCCCCCTCCCTATTGCCACGGCGGAACTCATCGCCGCCTGCCTTGCCCGCTGCTGGAC
AGGGGCTCGGCTGTTGGGCACTGACAATTCCGTGGTGTTGTCGGGGAAATCATCGTCCTTTCCTTGGCTG
CTCGCCTGTGTTGCCACCTGGATTCTGCGCGGGACGTCCTTCTGCTACGTCCCTTCGGCCCTCAATCCAG
CGGACCTTCCTTCCCGCGGCCTGCTGCCGGCTCTGCGGCCTCTTCCGCGTCTTCGCCTTCGCCCTCAGAC
GAGTCGGATCTCCCTTTGGGCCGCCTCCCCGCGTCGACTTTAAGACCAATGACTTACAAGGCAGCTGTAG
ATCTTAGCCACTTTTTAAAAGAAAAGGGGGGACTGGAAGGGCTAATTCACTCCCAACGAAGACAAGATCT
GCTTTTTGCTTGTACTGGGTCTCTCTGGTTAGACCAGATCTGAGCCTGGGAGCTCTCTGGCTAACTAGGG
AACCCACTGCTTAAGCCTCAATAAAGCTTGCCTTGAGTGCTTCAAGTAGTGTGTGCCCGTCTGTTGTGTG
ACTCTGGTAACTAGAGATCCCTCAGACCCTTTTAGTCAGTGTGGAAAATCTCTAGCAGTACGTATAGTAG
TTCATGTCATCTTATTATTCAGTATTTATAACTTGCAAAGAAATGAATATCAGAGAGTGAGAGGAACTTG
TTTATTGCAGCTTATAATGGTTACAAATAAAGCAATAGCATCACAAATTTCACAAATAAAGCATTTTTTT
CACTGCATTCTAGTTGTGGTTTGTCCAAACTCATCAATGTATCTTATCATGTCTGGCTCTAGCTATCCCG
CCCCTAACTCCGCCCATCCCGCCCCTAACTCCGCCCAGTTCCGCCCATTCTCCGCCCCATGGCTGACTAA
TTTTTTTTATTTATGCAGAGGCCGAGGCCGCCTCGGCCTCTGAGCTATTCCAGAAGTAGTGAGGAGGCTT
TTTTGGAGGCCTAGGGACGTACCCAATTCGCCCTATAGTGAGTCGTATTACGCGCGCTCACTGGCCGTCG
TTTTACAACGTCGTGACTGGGAAAACCCTGGCGTTACCCAACTTAATCGCCTTGCAGCACATCCCCCTTT
CGCCAGCTGGCGTAATAGCGAAGAGGCCCGCACCGATCGCCCTTCCCAACAGTTGCGCAGCCTGAATGGC
GAATGGG
[124 nt withheld, positions 5538-5661]
C
[91 nt withheld, positions 5663-5753]
A
[49 nt withheld, positions 5755-5803]
CCTTTGACGTTGGAGTCCACGTTCTTT
[37 nt withheld, positions 5831-5867]
ACCCTATCTCGGTCTATTCTTTTGATTTATAAGGGATTTTGCCGATTTCGGCCTATTGGTTAAAAAATGA
GCTGATTTAACAAAAATTTAACGCGAATTTTAACAAAATATTAACGCTTACAATTTAGGTGGCACTTTTC
GGGGAAATGTGCGCGGAACCCCTATTTGTTTATTTTTCTAAATACATTCAAATATGTATCCGCTCATGAG
ACAATAACCCTGATAAATGCTTCAATAATATTGAAAAAGGAAGAGTATGAGTATTCAACATTTCCGTGTC
GCCCTTATTCCCTTTTTTGCGGCATTTTGCCTTCCTGTTTTTGCTCACCCAGAAACGCTGGTGAAAGTAA
AAGATGCTGAAGATCAGTTGGGTGCACGAGTGGGTTACATCGAACTGGATCTCAACAGCGGTAAGATCCT
TGAGAGTTTTCGCCCCGAAGAACGTTTTCCAATGATGAGCACTTTTAAAGTTCTGCTATGTGGCGCGGTA
TTATCCCGTATTGACGCCGGGCAAGAGCAACTCGGTCGCCGCATACACTATTCTCAGAATGACTTGGTTG
AGTACTCACCAGTCACAGAAAAGCATCTTACGGATGGCATGACAGTAAGAGAATTATGCAGTGCTGCCAT
AACCATGAGTGATAACACTGCGGCCAACTTACTTCTGACAACGATCGGAGGACCGAAGGAGCTAACCGCT
TTTTTGCACAACATGGGGGATCATGTAACTCGCCTTGATCGTTGGGAACCGGAGCTGAATGAAGCCATAC
CAAACGACGAGCGTGACACCACGATGCCTGTAGCAATGGCAACAACGTTGCGCAAACTATTAACTGGCGA
ACTACTTACTCTAGCTTCCCGGCAACAATTAATAGACTGGATGGAGGCGGATAAAGTTGCAGGACCACTT
CTGCGCTCGGCCCTTCCGGCTGGCTGGTTTATTGCTGATAAATCTGGAGCCGGTGAGCGTGGGTCTCGCG
GTATCATTGCAGCACTGGGGCCAGATGGTAAGCCCTCCCGTATCGTAGTTATCTACACGACGGGGAGTCA
GGCAACTATGGATGAACGAAATAGACAGATCGCTGAGATAGGTGCCTCACTGATTAAGCATTGGTAACTG
TCAGACCAAGTTTACTCATATATACTTTAGATTGATTTAAAACTTCATTTTTAATTTAAAAGGATCTAGG
TGAAGATCCTTTTTGATAATCTCATGACCAAAATCCCTTAACGTGAGTTTTCGTTCCACTGAGCGTCAGA
CCCCGTAGAAAAGATCAAAGGATCTTCTTGAGATCCTTTTTTTCTGCGCGTAATCTGCTGCTTGCAAACA
AAAAAACCACCGCTACCAGCGGTGGTTTGTTTGCCGGATCAAGAGCTACCAACTCTTTTTCCGAAGGTAA
CTGGCTTCAGCAGAGCGCAGATACCAAATACTGTTCTTCTAGTGTAGCCGTAGTTAGGCCACCACTTCAA
GAACTCTGTAGCACCGCCTACATACCTCGCTCTGCTAATCCTGTTACCAGTGGCTGCTGCCAGTGGCGAT
AAGTCGTGTCTTACCGGGTTGGACTCAAGACGATAGTTACCGGATAAGGCGCAGCGGTCGGGCTGAACGG
GGGGTTCGTGCACACAGCCCAGCTTGGAGCGAACGACCTACACCGAACTGAGATACCTACAGCGTGAGCT
ATGAGAAAGCGCCACGCTTCCCGAAGGGAGAAAGGCGGACAGGTATCCGGTAAGCGGCAGGGTCGGAACA
GGAGAGCGCACGAGGGAGCTTCCAGGGGGAAACGCCTGGTATCTTTATAGTCCTGTCGGGTTTCGCCACC
TCTGACTTGAGCGTCGATTTTTGTGATGCTCGTCAGGGGGGCGGAGCCTATGGAAAAACGCCAGCAACGC
GGCCTTTTTACGGTTCCTGGCCTTTTGCTGGCCTTTTGCTCACATGTTCTTTCCTGCGTTATCCCCTGAT
TCTGTGGATAACCGTATTACCGCCTTTGAGTGAGCTGATACCGCTCGCCGCAGCCGAACGACCGAGCGCA
GCGAGTCAGTGAGCGAGGAAGCGGAAGAGCGCCCAATACGCAAACCGCCTCTCCCCGCGCGTTGGCCGAT
TCATTAATGCAGCTGGCACGACAGGTTTCCCGACTGGAAAGCGGGCAGTGAGCGCAACGCAATTAATGTG
AGTTAGCTCACTCATTAGGCACCCCAGGCTTTACACTTTATGCTTCCGGCTCGTATGTTGTGTGGAATTG
TGAGCGGATAACAATTTCACACAGGAAACAGCTATGACCATGATTACGCCAAGCGCGCAATTAACCCTCA
CTAAAGGGAACAAAAGCTGGAGCTGCAAGCTTAATGTAGTCTTATGCAATACTCTTGTAGTCTTGCAACA
TGGTAACGATGAGTTAGCAACATGCCTTACAAGGAGAGAAAAAGCACCGTGCATGCCGATTGGTGGAAGT
AAGGTGGTACGATCGTGCCTTATTAGGAAGGCAACAGACGGGTCTGACATGGATTGGACGAACCACTGAA
TTGCCGCATTGCAGAGATATTGTATTTAAGTGCCTAGCTCGATACATAAACGGGTCTCTCTGGTTAGACC
AGATCTGAGCCTGGGAGCTCTCTGGCTAACTAGGGAACCCACTGCTTAAGCCTCAATAAAGCTTGCCTTG
AGTGCTTCAAGTAGTGTGTGCCCGTCTGTTGTGTGACTCTGGTAACTAGAGATCCCTCAGACCCTTTTAG
TCAGTGTGGAAAATCTCTAGCAGTGGCGCCCGAACAGGGACTTGAAAGCGAAAGGGAAACCAGAGGAGCT
CTCTCGACGCAGGACTCGGCTTGCTGAAGCGCGCACGGCAAGAGGCGAGGGGCGGCGACTGGTGAGTACG
CCAAAAATTTTGACTAGCGGAGGCTAGAAGGAGAGAGATGGGTGCGAGAGCGTCAGTATTAAGCGGGGGA
GAATTAGATCGCGATGGGAAAAAATTCGGTTAAGGCCAGGGGGAAAGAAAAAATATAAATTAAAACATAT
AGTATGGGCAAGCAGGGAGCTAGAACGATTCGCAGTTAATCCTGGCCTGTTAGAAACATCAGAAGGCTGT
AGACAAATACTGGGACAGCTACAACCATCCCTTCAGACAGGATCAGAAGAACTTAGATCATTATATAATA
CAGTAGCAACCCTCTATTGTGTGCATCAAAGGATAGAGATAAAAGACACCAAGGAAGCTTTAGACAAGAT
AGAGGAAGAGCAAAACAAAAGTAAGACCACCGCACAGCAAGCGGCCGCTGATCTTCAGACCTGGAGGAGG
AGATATGAGGGACAATTGGAGAAGTGAATTATATAAATATAAAGTAGTAAAAATTGAACCATTAGGAGTA
GCACCCACCAAGGCAAAGAGAAGAGTGGTGCAGAGAGAAAAAAGAGCAGTGGGAATAGGAGCTTTGTTCC
TTGGGTTCTTGGGAGCAGCAGGAAGCACTATGGGCGCAGCGTCAATGACGCTGACGGTACAGGCCAGACA
ATTATTGTCTGGTATAGTGCAGCAGCAGAACAATTTGCTGAGGGCTATTGAGGCGCAACAGCATCTGTTG
CAACTCACAGTCTGGGGCATCAAGCAGCTCCAGGCAAGAATCCTGGCTGTGGAAAGATACCTAAAGGATC
AACAGCTCCTGGGGATTTGGGGTTGCTCTGGAAAACTCATTTGCACCACTGCTGTGCCTTGGAATGCTAG
TTGGAGTAATAAATCTCTGGAACAGATTTGGAATCACACGACCTGGATGGAGTGGGACAGAGAAATTAAC
AATTACACAAGCTTAATACACTCCTTAATTGAAGAATCGCAAAACCAGCAAGAAAAGAATGAACAAGAAT
TATTGGAATTAGATAAATGGGCAAGTTTGTGGAATTGGTTTAACATAACAAATTGGCTGTGGTATATAAA
ATTATTCATAATGATAGTAGGAGGCTTGGTAGGTTTAAGAATAGTTTTTGCTGTACTTTCTATAGTGAAT
AGAGTTAGGCAGGGATATTCACCATTATCGTTTCAGACCCACCTCCCAACCCCGAGGGGACCCATGCATT
GCATCTCAATTAGTCAGCAACCAGGTGTGGAAAGTCCCCAGGCTCCCCAGCAGGCAGAAGTATGCAAAGC
ATGCGTCTCAATTAGTCAGCAACCATAGTCCCGCCCCTAACTCCGCCCATCCCGCCCCTAACTCCGCCCA
GTTCCGCCCATTCTCCGCCCCATGGCTGACTAATTTTTTTTATTTATGCAGAGGCCGAGGCCGCCTCGGC
CTCTGAGCTATTCCAGAAGTAGTGAGGAGGCTTTTTTGGAGGCCTAGGCTTTTGCAAAAAGCTTTCTAGA
GGTACCACCGGAGCTTACCATGACCGAGTACAAGCCCACGGTGCGCCTCGCCACCCGCGACGACGTCCCC
AGGGCCGTACGCACCCTCGCCGCCGCGTTCGCCGACTACCCCGCCACGCGCCACACCGTCGATCCGGACC
GCCACATCGAGCGGGTCACCGAGCTGCAAGAACTCTTCCTCACGCGCGTCGGGCTCGACATCGGCAAGGT
GTGGGTCGCGGACGACGGCGCCGCCGTGGCGGTCTGGACCACGCCGGAGAGCGTCGAAGCGGGGGCGGTG
TTCGCCGAGATCGGCCCGCGCATGGCCGAGTTGAGCGGTTCCCGGCTGGCCGCGCAGCAACAGATGGAAG
GCCTCCTGGCGCCGCACCGGCCCAAGGAGCCCGCGTGGTTCCTGGCCACCGTCGGCGTCTCGCCCGACCA
CCAGGGCAAGGGTCTGGGCAGCGCCGTCGTGCTCCCCGGAGTGGAGGCGGCCGAGCGCGCCGGGGTGCCC
GCCTTCCTGGAGACCTCCGCGCCCCGCAACCTCCCCTTCTACGAGCGGCTCGGCTTCACCGTCACCGCCG
ACGTCGAGGTGCCCGAAGGACCGCGCACCTGGTGCATGACCCGCAAGCCCGGTGCCAGTTAACGAATTCT
AGATCTTGAGACAAATGGCAGTATTCATCCACAATTTTAAAAGAAAAGGGGGGATTGGGGGGTACAGTGC
AGGGGAAAGAATAGTAGACATAATAGCAACAGACATACAAACTAAAGAATTACAAAAACAAATTACAAAA
ATTCAAAATTTTCGGGTTTATTACAGGGACAGCAGAGATCCACTTTGGCGCC
Features (pLannotate 1.2.2; 34 found; start..end, strand, type, name):
     25..91      +  CDS            small t antigen (fragment): SV40 (simian virus 40) small t antigen
     98..1276    +  promoter       EF-1α promoter: strong constitutive promoter for human elongation factor EF-1α
   1297..1314    +  protein_bind   attB1 (fragment): mutant version of attB; core recombination site for the Gateway® BP reaction BP Clonase™
   1320..3875    +  CDS            Rbm10: RBM10_RAT - Experimental evidence at protein level: Swiss-Prot protein existence level 1. Not known. Binds to RNA homopolymers, with a preference for poly(G) and poly(U) and little for poly(A) (PubMed:8760884). May bind to specific miRNA hairpins (By similarity). From Rattus norvegicus (Rat).
   3881..3904    -  protein_bind   attB2: mutant version of attB; recombination site for the Gateway® BP reaction BP Clonase™
   3912..3953    +  CDS            V5 tag: epitope tag from simian virus 5
   3969..4022    +  promoter       U6 promoter (fragment): RNA polymerase III promoter for human U6 snRNA
   4064..4652    +  misc_feature   WPRE: woodchuck hepatitis virus posttranscriptional regulatory element
   4703..4722    +  misc_feature   cPPT/CTS (fragment): central polypurine tract and central termination sequence of HIV-1
   4724..4957    +  LTR            3' LTR (ΔU3): self-inactivating 3' long terminal repeat (LTR) from HIV-1
   5035..5156    +  polyA_signal   SV40 poly(A) signal: SV40 polyadenylation signal
   5196..5331    +  rep_origin     SV40 ori: SV40 origin of replication
   5352..5370    -  promoter       T7 promoter: promoter for bacteriophage T7 RNA polymerase
   5378..5533    +  CDS            lacZα (fragment): LacZα fragment of β-galactosidase; lacZ fragment
   5538..5966    +  rep_origin     f1 ori (sequence partly withheld): f1 bacteriophage origin of replication; arrow indicates direction of (+) strand synthesis
   6019..6123    +  promoter       AmpR promoter: bla
   6124..6984    +  CDS            AmpR: β-lactamase; bla; confers resistance to ampicillin, carbenicillin, and related antibiotics
   7155..7743    +  rep_origin     ori: high-copy-number ColE1/pMB1/pBR322/pUC origin of replication
   7926..8018    +  CDS            lacI (fragment): lac repressor; lacI; The lac repressor binds to the lac operator to inhibit transcription in E. coli. This inhibition can be relieved by adding lactose or isopropyl-β-D-thiogalactopyranoside (IPTG).
   8031..8052    +  protein_bind   CAP binding site: CAP binding activates transcription in the presence of cAMP. E. coli catabolite activator protein
   8067..8097    +  promoter       lac promoter: promoter for the E. coli lac operon
   8101..8123    +  protein_bind   lac operator (fragment): The lac repressor binds to the lac operator to inhibit transcription in E. coli. This inhibition can be relieved by adding lactose or isopropyl-β-D-thiogalactopyranoside (IPTG). lac repressor encoded by lacI
   8166..8184    +  promoter       T3 promoter: promoter for bacteriophage T3 RNA polymerase
   8212..8438    +  promoter       RSV promoter: Rous sarcoma virus enhancer/promoter
   8439..8619    +  LTR            5' LTR (truncated): truncated 5' long terminal repeat (LTR) from HIV-1
   8666..8791    +  misc_feature   HIV-1 Ψ: packaging signal of human immunodeficiency virus type 1
   8775..9138    +  CDS            HIV-1 gag (fragment): gag protein from human immunodeficiency virus 1; gag
   9284..9517    +  misc_feature   RRE: The Rev response element (RRE) of HIV-1 allows for Rev-dependent mRNA export from the nucleus to the cytoplasm.
   9894..9920    +  CDS            Rev (fragment): human immunodeficiency virus 1 (HIV-1) Rev protein; rev; enhances nuclear export of unspliced and incompletely spliced viral mRNAs
   9927..9950    +  promoter       SV40 promoter (fragment): SV40 early promoter
   9951..10022   +  promoter       SV40 promoter (fragment): SV40 enhancer and early promoter
  10046..10181   +  rep_origin     SV40 ori: SV40 origin of replication
  10227..10823   +  CDS            PuroR (fragment): puromycin N-acetyltransferase; pac from Streptomyces; confers resistance to puromycin
  10872..10989   +  misc_feature   cPPT/CTS: central polypurine tract and central termination sequence of HIV-1
