[The description below was written by a language model from this plasmid's Addgene catalogue record and pLannotate feature annotations shown in this document.]
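Description:
RBM10_pLX307 is a lentiviral mammalian expression plasmid carrying the human RNA-binding motif protein 10 (RBM10) open reading frame, recorded as isoform 2, in the Gateway-compatible pLX307 backbone. The ORF was introduced by Gateway recombination and is flanked by attB1 and attB2 sites. It sits downstream of the strong constitutive EF-1α promoter and is followed by a backbone-encoded V5 epitope, which forms a C-terminal tag for detecting the expressed protein. The automated annotation labels the coding region by its closest database match, the rat Rbm10 protein, but the catalogue entry specifies the human gene. A WPRE lies after the tagged ORF to enhance transcript stability and expression.

The viral framework is that of a third-generation, self-inactivating HIV-1 vector. An RSV promoter drives a truncated 5' LTR, followed by the Ψ packaging signal with a partial gag sequence, the Rev response element for Rev-dependent export of the genomic RNA, a cPPT/CTS element that aids nuclear import, and a ΔU3 3' LTR with an SV40 polyadenylation signal beyond it. Within the proviral region, an SV40 early promoter/origin drives puromycin N-acetyltransferase, which allows transduced cells to be selected with puromycin. In bacteria the plasmid is maintained through a high-copy ColE1/pUC-type origin and ampicillin resistance. An f1 origin and remnants of lac, T7 and T3 elements are also carried over from the parent cloning vector.

The construct is intended for producing lentiviral particles, with packaging functions supplied in trans, to give stable constitutive expression of V5-tagged RBM10 in mammalian cells. It was deposited in connection with a study of candidate genes and signalling networks in β-catenin-active cancers.
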