Addgene plasmid #98371: RBM10_pLX307
Purpose: Lentiviral expression of RBM10
Depositing lab: William Hahn & Sefi Rosenbluh. Depositing organization: Monash University. Publication: Genetic and Proteomic Interrogation of Lower Confidence Candidate Genes Reveals Signaling Networks in beta-Catenin-Active Cancers. Rosenbluh J, Mercer J, Shrestha Y, Oliver R, Tamayo P, Doench JG, Tirosh I, Piccioni F, Hartenian E, Horn H, Fagbami L, Root DE, Jaffe J, Lage K, Boehm JS, Hahn WC. Cell Syst. 2016 Sep 28;3(3):302-316.e4. doi: 10.1016/j.cels.2016.09.001. PubMed 27684187.
Backbone
  Vector backbone: pLX307
  Backbone manufacturer: David Root (Addgene plasmid # 41392)
  Vector type: Mammalian Expression, Lentiviral
  Selectable markers: Puromycin
Growth in bacteria
  Bacterial resistance: Ampicillin, 100 μg/mL
  Growth temperature: 37°C
  Growth strain: NEB Stable
  Copy number: High Copy
Gene/Insert
  Gene/Insert name: RBM10
  Species: H. sapiens (human)
  Mutation: Isoform 2
  GenBank ID: NP_690595.1
  Entrez Gene: RBM10 (a.k.a. DXS8237E, GPATC9, GPATCH9, S1-1, TARPS, ZRANB5)
  Promoter: E1Fa
  Tag / fusion protein: V5 (C terminal on backbone)
  Cloning method: Gateway Cloning
  Sequencing primers: 5′ TTCTTCCATTTCAGGTGTCGTGAG; 3′ GTGGATACGCTGCTTTAATGCCTT
Terms and licenses: Academic/Nonprofit Terms; Industry Terms: Not Available to Industry
How to cite: RBM10_pLX307 was a gift from William Hahn & Sefi Rosenbluh (Addgene plasmid # 98371 ; http://n2t.net/addgene:98371 ; RRID:Addgene_98371)
